>Addgene plasmid #80092 | pWUKI Cas1 V134L Cas2 | depositor full sequence | sequence record 150466 | pWUKI Cas1 V134L Cas2 sequence 6068 bps
TAATACGACTCACTATAGGGGAATTGTGAGCGGATAACAATTCCCCTGTAGAAATAATTTTGTTTAACTT
TAATAAGGAGATATACCATGACCTGGCTTCCCCTTAATCCCATTCCACTCAAAGATCGCGTCTCCATGAT
CTTTCTGCAATATGGGCAGATCGATGTAATAGATGGCGCGTTTGTACTTATCGACAAGACAGGGATCCGC
ACTCATATTCCTGTTGGCTCGGTTGCCTGCATCATGCTGGAACCTGGTACACGGGTTTCGCATGCAGCTG
TACGCCTGGCTGCGCAAGTTGGAACATTGTTGGTATGGGTGGGGGAAGCGGGCGTTCGTGTTTATGCTTC
TGGTCAGCCTGGAGGTGCGCGTTCAGATAAGCTGCTCTATCAGGCAAAACTTGCTCTGGATGAAGATTTG
CGTCTGAAGGTCGTACGTAAAATGTTTGAACTTCGGTTTGGAGAACCTGCGCCTGCCCGGCGCTCCCTTG
AGCAACTCAGAGGTATAGAAGGCAGTCGCGTGCGGGCAACCTACGCACTTCTGGCGAAGCAATACGGCGT
GACATGGAATGGACGTCGCTACGATCCGAAAGACTGGGAAAAGGGCGATACGATCAACCAATGCATTAGC
GCTGCAACTTCCTGTTTATACGGCGTAACTGAAGCGGCGATACTTGCAGCTGGTTATGCACCAGCTATTG
GGTTTGTGCATACAGGAAAGCCTCTTTCCTTTGTTTACGATATTGCAGACATCATTAAATTTGACACTGT
TGTACCGAAAGCTTTTGAGATAGCGCGTCGTAACCCTGGTGAGCCGGACCGGGAAGTCCGTTTGGCGTGC
AGGGATATTTTTCGCAGTAGTAAAACATTAGCCAAATTGATTCCGCTTATAGAGGACGTGCTTGCCGCTG
GAGAAATACAACCGCCGGCCCCACCTGAAGATGCACAGCCTGTTGCCATTCCGCTTCCTGTTTCACTGGG
AGATGCAGGCCATCGGAGTAGCTGAA
[282 nt withheld, positions 1007-1288]
TGAGCGGCCGCACTCGAGTCTGGTAAAGAAACCGCTGCTGCGAAATTTGAACGCCAGCACATGGACTCGT
CTACTAGCGCAGCTTAATTAACCTAGGCTGCTGCCACCGCTGAGCAATAACTAGCATAACCCCTTGGGGC
CTCTAAACGGGTCTTGAGGGGTTTTTTGCTGAAACCTCAGGCATTTGAGAAGCACACGGTCACACTGCTT
CCGGTAGTCAATAAACCGGTAAACCAGCAATAGACATAAGCGGTGAGCGCAACGCAATTAATGTGAGTTA
GCTCACTCATTAGGCACCCCAGGCTTTACACTTTATGCTTCCGGCTCGTATGTTGTGTGGAATTGTGAGC
GGATAACAATTTCACACAGGAAACAGCTATGGGGTCCCTGCAGGACTCAGAAGTCAATCAAGAAGCTAAG
CCAGAGGTCAAGCCAGAAGTCAAGCCTGAGACTCACATCAATTTAAAGGTGTCCGATGGATCTTCAGAGA
TCTTCTTCAAGATCAAAAAGACCACTCCTTTAAGAAGGCTGATGGAAGCGTTCGCTAAAAGACAGGGTAA
GGAAATGGACTCCTTAAGATTCTTGTACGACGGTATTAGAATTCAAGCTGATCAGGCCCCTGAAGATTTG
GACATGGAGGATAACGATATTATTGAGGCTCACCGCGAACAGATTGGAGGTCGGTTTATCCCCGCTGGCG
CGGGGAACTCTCTAAAAGTATACATTTGTTCTTAAAGCATTTTTTCCCATACAAACAACCCACCAACCTT
AATGTAACAGGATCTGGCAGTAGCCATATTCAACGGGAAACGTCTTGCTCTAGGCCGCGATTAAATTCCA
ACATGGATGCTGATTTATATGGGTATAAATGGGCTCGCGATAATGTCGGGCAATCAGGTGCGACAATCTA
TCGATTGTATGGGAAGCCCGATGCGCCAGAGTTGTTTCTGAAACATGGCAAAGGTAGCGTTGCCAATGAT
GTTACAGATGAGATGGTCAGACTAAACTGGCTGACGGAATTTATGCCTCTTCCGACCATCAAGCATTTTA
TCCGTACTCCTGATGATGCATGGTTACTCACCACTGCGATCCCCGGGAAAACAGCATTCCAGGTATTAGA
AGAATATCCTGATTCAGGTGAAAATATTGTTGATGCGCTGGCAGTGTTCCTGCGCCGGTTGCATTCGATT
CCTGTTTGTAATTGTCCTTTTAACAGCGACCGCGTATTTCGTCTCGCTCAGGCGCAATCACGAATGAATA
ACGGTTTGGTTGATGCGAGTGATTTTGATGACGAGCGTAATGGCTGGCCTGTTGAACAAGTCTGGAAAGA
AATGCATAAACTTTTGCCATTCTCACCGGATTCAGTCGTCACTCATGGTGATTTCTCACTTGATAACCTT
ATTTTTGACGAGGGGAAATTAATAGGTTGTATTGATGTTGGACGAGTCGGAATCGCAGACCGATACCAGG
ATCTTGCCATCCTATGGAACTGCCTCGGTGAGTTTTCTCCTTCATTACAGAAACGGCTTTTTCAAAAATA
TGGTATTGATAATCCTGATATGAATAAATTGCAGTTTCATTTGATGCTCGATGAGTTTTTCTAATAACCG
CTATTTAACGACCCTGCCCTGAACCGACGACCGGGTCATCGTGGCCGGATCTTGCGGCCCCTCGGCTTGA
ACGAATTGTTAGACATTATTTGCCGACTACCTTGGTGATCTCGCCTTTCACGTAGTGGACAAATTCTTCC
AACTGATCTGCGCGCGAGGCCAAGCGATCTTCTTCTTGTCCAAGATAAGCCTGTCTAGCTTCAAGTATGA
CGGGCTGATACTGGGCCGGCAGGCGCTCCATTGCCCAGTCGGCAGCGACATCCTTCGGCGCGATTTTGCC
GGTTACTGCGCTGTACCAAATGCGGGACAACGTAAGCACTACATTTCGCTCATCGCCAGCCCAGTCGGGC
GGCGAGTTCCATAGCGTTAAGGTTTCATTTAGCGCCTCAAATAGATCCTGTTCAGGAACCGGATCAAAGA
GTTCCTCCGCCGCTGGACCTACCAAGGCAACGCTATGTTCTCTTGCTTTTGTCAGCAAGATAGCCAGATC
AATGTCGATCGTGGCTGGCTCGAAGATACCTGCAAGAATGTCATTGCGCTGCCATTCTCCAAATTGCAGT
TCGCGCTTAGCTGGATAACGCCACGGAATGATGTCGTCGTGCACAACAATGGTGACTTCTACAGCGCGGA
GAATCTCGCTCTCTCCAGGGGAAGCCGAAGTTTCCAAAAGGTCGTTGATCAAAGCTCGCCGCGTTGTTTC
ATCAAGCCTTACGGTCACCGTAACCAGCAAATCAATATCACTGTGTGGCTTCAGGCCGCCATCCACTGCG
GAGCCGTACAAATGTACGGCCAGCAACGTCGGTTCGAGATGGCGCTCGATGACGCCAACTACCTCTGATA
GTTGAGTCGATACTTCGGCGATCACCGCTTCCCTCATACTCTTCCTTTTTCAATATTATTGAAGCATTTA
TCAGGGTTATTGTCTCATGAGCGGATACATATTTGAATGTATTTAGAAAAATAAACAAATAGCTAGCTCA
CTCGGTCGCTACGCTCCGGGCGTGAGACTGCGGCGGGCGCTGCGGACACATACAAAGTTACCCACAGATT
CCGTGGATAAGCAGGGGACTAACATGTGAGGCAAAACAGCAGGGCCGCGCCGGTGGCGTTTTTCCATAGG
CTCCGCCCTCCTGCCAGAGTTCACATAAACAGACGCTTTTCCGGTGCATCTGTGGGAGCCGTGAGGCTCA
ACCATGAATCTGACAGTACGGGCGAAACCCGACAGGACTTAAAGATCCCCACCGTTTCCGGCGGGTCGCT
CCCTCTTGCGCTCTCCTGTTCCGACCCTGCCGTTTACCGGATACCTGTTCCGCCTTTCTCCCTTACGGGA
AGTGTGGCGCTTTCTCATAGCTCACACACTGGTATCTCGGCTCGGTGTAGGTCGTTCGCTCCAAGCTGGG
CTGTAAGCAAGAACTCCCCGTTCAGCCCGACTGCTGCGCCTTATCCGGTAACTGTTCACTTGAGTCCAAC
CCGGAAAAGCACGGTAAAACGCCACTGGCAGCAGCCATTGGTAACTGGGAGTTCGCAGAGGATTTGTTTA
GCTAAACACGCGGTTGCTCTTGAAGTGTGCGCCAAAGTCCGGCTACACTGGAAGGACAGATTTGGTTGCT
GTGCTCTGCGAAAGCCAGTTACCACGGTTAAGCAGTTCCCCAACTGACTTAACCTTCGATCAAACCACCT
CCCCAGGTGGTTTTTTCGTTTACAGGGCAAAAGATTACGCGCAGAAAAAAAGGATCTCAAGAAGATCCTT
TGATCTTTTCTACTGAACCGCTCTAGATTTCAGTGCAATTTATCTCTTCAAATGTAGCACCTGAAGTCAG
CCCCATACGATATAAGTTGTAATTCTCATGTTAGTCATGCCCCGCGCCCACCGGAAGGAGCTGACTGGGT
TGAAGGCTCTCAAGGGCATCGGTCGAGATCCCGGTGCCTAATGAGTGAGCTAACTTACATTAATTGCGTT
GCGCTCACTGCCCGCTTTCCAGTCGGGAAACCTGTCGTGCCAGCTGCATTAATGAATCGGCCAACGCGCG
GGGAGAGGCGGTTTGCGTATTGGGCGCCAGGGTGGTTTTTCTTTTCACCAGTGAGACGGGCAACAGCTGA
TTGCCCTTCACCGCCTGGCCCTGAGAGAGTTGCAGCAAGCGGTCCACGCTGGTTTGCCCCAGCAGGCGAA
AATCCTGTTTGATGGTGGTTAACGGCGGGATATAACATGAGCTGTCTTCGGTATCGTCGTATCCCACTAC
CGAGATGTCCGCACCAACGCGCAGCCCGGACTCGGTAATGGCGCGCATTGCGCCCAGCGCCATCTGATCG
TTGGCAACCAGCATCGCAGTGGGAACGATGCCCTCATTCAGCATTTGCATGGTTTGTTGAAAACCGGACA
TGGCACTCCAGTCGCCTTCCCGTTCCGCTATCGGCTGAATTTGATTGCGAGTGAGATATTTATGCCAGCC
AGCCAGACGCAGACGCGCCGAGACAGAACTTAATGGGCCCGCTAACAGCGCGATTTGCTGGTGACCCAAT
GCGACCAGATGCTCCACGCCCAGTCGCGTACCGTCTTCATGGGAGAAAATAATACTGTTGATGGGTGTCT
GGTCAGAGACATCAAGAAATAACGCCGGAACATTAGTGCAGGCAGCTTCCACAGCAATGGCATCCTGGTC
ATCCAGCGGATAGTTAATGATCAGCCCACTGACGCGTTGCGCGAGAAGATTGTGCACCGCCGCTTTACAG
GCTTCGACGCCGCTTCGTTCTACCATCGACACCACCACGCTGGCACCCAGTTGATCGGCGCGAGATTTAA
TCGCCGCGACAATTTGCGACGGCGCGTGCAGGGCCAGACTGGAGGTGGCAACGCCAATCAGCAACGACTG
TTTGCCCGCCAGTTGTTGTGCCACGCGGTTGGGAATGTAATTCAGCTCCGCCATCGCCGCTTCCACTTTT
TCCCGCGTTTTCGCAGAAACGTGGCTGGCCTGGTTCACCACGCGGGAAACGGTCTGATAAGAGACACCGG
CATACTCTGCGACATCGTATAACGTTACTGGTTTCACATTCACCACCCTGAATTGACTCTCTTCCGGGCG
CTATCATGCCATACCGCGAAAGGTTTTGCGCCATTCGATGGTGTCCGGGATCTCGACGCTCTCCCTTATG
CGACTCCTGCATTAGGAAAT
Features (pLannotate 1.2.2; 21 found; start..end, strand, type, name):
      1..19      +  promoter       T7 promoter: promoter for bacteriophage T7 RNA polymerase
     20..44      +  protein_bind   lac operator: The lac repressor binds to the lac operator to inhibit transcription in E. coli. This inhibition can be relieved by adding lactose or isopropyl-β-D-thiogalactopyranoside (IPTG). lac repressor encoded by lacI
     59..81      +  RBS            RBS: efficient ribosome binding site from bacteriophage T7 gene 10 (Olins and Rangwala, 1989)
     88..1002    +  CDS            ygbT: CAS1_ECOLI - Also known as cas1. Experimental evidence at protein level: Swiss-Prot protein existence level 1. CRISPR (clustered regularly interspaced short palindromic repeat), is an adaptive immune system that provides protection against mobile genetic elements (viruses, transposable elements and conjugative plasmids) (PubMed:21255106, PubMed:24920831, PubMed:24793649). CRISPR clusters contain sequences complementary to antecedent mobile elements and target invading nucleic acids. CRISPR clusters are transcribed and processed into CRISPR RNA (crRNA). The Cas1-Cas2 complex is involved in CRIS
   1007..1288    +  CDS            ygbF (sequence withheld): CAS2_ECOLI - Also known as cas2. Experimental evidence at protein level: Swiss-Prot protein existence level 1. CRISPR (clustered regularly interspaced short palindromic repeat), is an adaptive immune system that provides protection against mobile genetic elements (viruses, transposable elements and conjugative plasmids) (PubMed:21255106, PubMed:24920831, PubMed:24793649). CRISPR clusters contain sequences complementary to antecedent mobile elements and target invading nucleic acids. CRISPR clusters are transcribed and processed into CRISPR RNA (crRNA). The Cas1-Cas2 complex is involved in CRIS
   1313..1354    +  CDS            S-Tag (fragment): affinity and epitope tag derived from pancreatic ribonuclease A
   1384..1401    +  CDS            SET1 (fragment): solubility-enhancement tag derived from T7 phage gene 10B
   1409..1456    +  terminator     T7 terminator: transcription terminator for bacteriophage T7 RNA polymerase
   1557..1578    +  protein_bind   CAP binding site: CAP binding activates transcription in the presence of cAMP. E. coli catabolite activator protein
   1593..1623    +  promoter       lac promoter: promoter for the E. coli lac operon
   1631..1647    +  protein_bind   lac operator: The lac repressor binds to the lac operator to inhibit transcription in E. coli. This inhibition can be relieved by adding lactose or isopropyl-β-D-thiogalactopyranoside (IPTG). lac repressor encoded by lacI
   1682..1969    +  CDS            SUMO: cleavable ubiquitin-like protein tag; S. cerevisiae SMT3 (truncated and modified); modified to prevent cleavage by eukaryotic SUMO proteases
   2080..2892    +  CDS            KanR: aminoglycoside phosphotransferase; aph(3')-Ia; confers resistance to kanamycin in bacteria or G418 (Geneticin®) in eukaryotes
   2984..3775    -  CDS            SmR: aminoglycoside adenylyltransferase (Murphy, 1985); aadA; confers resistance to spectinomycin and streptomycin
   3776..3867    -  promoter       AmpR promoter: bla
   3915..4653    -  rep_origin     CloDF13 ori: Plasmids containing the CloDF13 (CDF) origin of replication can be propagated in E. coli cells that contain additional plasmids with compatible origins.
   4750..4814    -  CDS            TcR (fragment): tetracycline efflux protein; tet; confers resistance to tetracycline
   4829..4850    -  protein_bind   CAP binding site: CAP binding activates transcription in the presence of cAMP. E. coli catabolite activator protein
   4863..5945    -  CDS            lacI: lac repressor; lacI; The lac repressor binds to the lac operator to inhibit transcription in E. coli. This inhibition can be relieved by adding lactose or isopropyl-β-D-thiogalactopyranoside (IPTG).
   5946..6023    -  promoter       lacI promoter: lacI
   6031..6066    -  CDS            TcR (fragment): tetracycline efflux protein; tet; confers resistance to tetracycline
