[The description below was written by a language model from this plasmid's Addgene catalogue record and pLannotate feature annotations shown in this document.]
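Description:
pWUKI Cas1 V134L Cas2 is a 6,068 bp bacterial expression plasmid built on the pCDF-1b backbone. It replicates from the CloDF13 (CDF) origin, which lets it coexist in E. coli with plasmids carrying compatible origins. Selection is with spectinomycin through the aadA (SmR) aminoglycoside adenylyltransferase gene. The backbone also carries lacI with its own promoter, which supplies lac repressor for the regulated promoters on the plasmid.

The main payload is a T7 promoter/lac operator cassette with the T7 gene 10 ribosome binding site. It drives E. coli cas1 (ygbT), recorded as carrying the V134L substitution, followed almost immediately by cas2 (ygbF). The two genes appear to be transcribed as a single IPTG-inducible unit ending at the T7 terminator, so expression requires a host that supplies T7 RNA polymerase. The short S-Tag and SET1 fragments annotated between cas2 and the terminator are probably vector remnants rather than functional fusions.

Cas1 and Cas2 form the integrase complex that captures new spacers into CRISPR arrays. The catalogue lists a CRISPR array as a third insert, but the feature table does not annotate one. Downstream of the T7 terminator it instead shows a CAP site, lac promoter and lac operator, then a region matching SUMO and a KanR (aph(3')-Ia) coding sequence. The array may lie within this region, perhaps coupled to the kanamycin gene as a readout, but the record does not describe the arrangement or its logic. The associated work concerns molecular recording by directed CRISPR spacer acquisition, which suggests the plasmid is used to study acquisition behaviour of a Cas1 variant.
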