Addgene plasmid #80092: pWUKI Cas1 V134L Cas2
Purpose: Encodes Cas1 V134L and Cas2
Depositing lab: George Church. Depositing organization: Harvard Medical School. Publication: Molecular recordings by directed CRISPR spacer acquisition. Shipman SL, Nivala J, Macklis JD, Church GM. Science. 2016 Jun 9. pii: aaf1175. 10.1126/science.aaf1175 PubMed 27284167.
Backbone
  Vector backbone: pCDF-1b
  Total vector size (bp): 6068
  Vector type: Bacterial Expression
Growth in bacteria
  Bacterial resistance: Spectinomycin, 50 μg/mL
  Growth temperature: 37°C
  Growth strain: DH5alpha
  Copy number: Unknown
Gene/Insert 1
  Gene/Insert name: Cas1
  Mutation: V134L
  Entrez Gene: cas1 (a.k.a. b2755, ECK2750, ygbT)
  Promoter: T7
  Cloning method: Gibson Cloning
  Sequencing primers: 5′ TAATACGACTCACTATAGGG
Gene/Insert 2
  Gene/Insert name: Cas2
  Entrez Gene: cas2 (a.k.a. b2754, ECK2749, ygbF)
  Promoter: T7
  Cloning method: Gibson Cloning
  Sequencing primers: 5′ CACTGTTGTACCGAAAGCTTT
Gene/Insert 3
  Gene/Insert name: CRISPR Array
  Cloning method: Gibson Cloning
  Sequencing primers: 5′ CCGGCTCGTATGTTGTGTGG
Terms and licenses: Academic/Nonprofit Terms; Industry Terms: Not Available to Industry
How to cite: pWUKI Cas1 V134L Cas2 was a gift from George Church (Addgene plasmid # 80092 ; http://n2t.net/addgene:80092 ; RRID:Addgene_80092)
