>Addgene plasmid #80092 | pWUKI Cas1 V134L Cas2 | addgene partial sequence | sequence record 155754 | T7 5'-TAATACGACTCACTATAGGG-3'
TTTTGTTTAACTTTAATAAGGAGATATACCATGACCTGGCTTCCCCTTAATCCCATTCCACTCAAAGATC
GCGTCTCCATGATCTTTCTGCAATATGGGCAGATCGATGTAATAGATGGCGCGTTTGTACTTATCGACAA
GACAGGGATCCGCACTCATATTCCTGTTGGCTCGGTTGCCTGCATCATGCTGGAACCTGGTACACGGGTT
TCGCATGCAGCTGTACGCCTGGCTGCGCAAGTTGGAACATTGTTGGTATGGGTGGGGGAAGCGGGCGTTC
GTGTTTATGCTTCTGGTCAGCCTGGAGGTGCGCGTTCAGATAAGCTGCTCTATCAGGCAAAACTTGCTCT
GGATGAAGATTTGCGTCTGAAGGTCGTACGTAAAATGTTTGAACTTCGGTTTGGAGAACCTGCGCCTGCC
CGGCGCTCCCTGGAGCAACTCAGAGGTATAGAAGGCAGTCGCGTGCGGGCAACCTACGCACTTCTGGCGA
AGCAATACGGCGTGACATGGAATGGACGTCGCTACGATCCGAAAGACTGGGAAAAGGGCGATACGATCAA
CCAATGCATTAGCGCTGCAACTTCCTGTTTATACGGCGTAACTGAAGCGGCGATACTTGCAGCTGGTTAT
GCACCAGCTATTGGGTTTGTGCATACAGGAAAGCCTCTTTCCTTTGTTTACGATATTGCAGACATCATTA
AATTTGACACTGTTGTACCGAAAGCTTTTGAGATAGCGCGTCGTAACCCTGGTGAGCCGGACCGGGAAGT
CCGTTTGGCGTGCAGGGATATT
