>Addgene plasmid #80092 | pWUKI Cas1 V134L Cas2 | addgene partial sequence | sequence record 155755 | T7term 5'-GCTAGTTATTGCTCAGCGG-3'
AGCTGCGCTAGTAGACGAGTCCATGTGCTGGCGTTCAAATTTCGCAGCAGCGGTTTCTTTACCAGACTCG
AGTGCGGCCGCTCA
[282 nt withheld, positions 85-366]
TTCAGCTACTCCGATGGCCTGCATCTCCCAGTGAAACAGGAAGCGGAATGGCAACAGGCTGTGCATCTTC
AGGTGGGGCCGGCGGTTGTATTTCTCCAGCGGCAAGCACGTCCTCTATAAGCGGAATCAATTTGGCTAAT
GTTTTACTACTGCGAAAAATATCCCTGCACGCCAAACGGACTTCCCGGTCCGGCTCACCAGGGTTACGAC
GCGCTATCTCAAAAGCTTTCGGTACAACAGTGTCAAATTTAATGATGTCTGCAATATCGTAAACAAAGGA
AAGAGGCTTTCCTGTATGCACAAACCCAATAGCTGGTGCATAACCAGCTGCAAGTATCGCCGCTTCAGTT
ACGCCGTATAAACAGGAAGTTGCAGCGCTAATGCATTGGTTGATCGTATCGC
