>Addgene plasmid #80092 | pWUKI Cas1 V134L Cas2 | addgene partial sequence | sequence record 156213 | M13pUC-Rev 5'-AGCGGATAACAATTTCACACAGG-3'
GACTCAGAAGTCAATCAAGAAGCTAAGCCAGAGGTCAAGCCAGAAGTCAAGCCTGAGACTCACATCAATT
TAAAGGTGTCCGATGGATCTTCAGAGATCTTCTTCAAGATCAAAAAGACCACTCCTTTAAGAAGGCTGAT
GGAAGCGTTCGCTAAAAGACAGGGTAAGGAAATGGACTCCTTAAGATTCTTGTACGACGGTATTAGAATT
CAAGCTGATCAGGCCCCTGAAGATTTGGACATGGAGGATAACGATATTATTGAGGCTCACCGCGAACAGA
TTGGAGGTCGGTTTATCCCCGCTGGCGCGGGGAACTCTCTAAAAGTATACATTTGTTCTTAAAGCATTTT
TTCCCATACAAACAACCCACCAACCTTAATGTAACAGGATCTGGCAGTAGCCATATTCAACGGGAAACGT
CTTGCTCTAGGCCGCGATTAAATTCCAACATGGATGCTGATTTATATGGGTATAAATGGGCTCGCGATAA
TGTCGGGCAATCAGGTGCGACAATCTATCGATTGTATGGGAAGCCCGATGCGCCAGAGTTGTTTCTGAAA
CATGGCAAAGGTAGCGTTGCCAATGATGTTACAGATGAGATGGTCAGACTAAACTGGCTGACGGAATTTA
TGCCTCTTCCGACCATCAAGCATTTTATCCGTACTCCTGATGATGCATGGTTACTCACCACTGCGATCCC
CGGGAAAACAGCATTCCAGGTATTAGAAGAATATCCTGATTCAGGTGAAAATATTGTTGATGCGCTGGCA
GTGTTCCTGCGCCGGTTGCATTCGATTCCTGTTTGTAATTGTCCTTTTAACAGCGACCGCGTATTTCGTC
TCGCTCAGGCGCA
